>Addgene plasmid #217835 | MZB053 | addgene full sequence | sequence record 432990 | Addgene NGS Result
CCTGAATTGACTCTCTTCCGGGCGCTATCATGCCATACCGCGAAAGGTTTTGCGCCATTCGATGGTGTCC
GGGATCTCGACGCTCTCCCTTATGCGACTCCTGCATTAGGCGCGAGGCAGGATCTCGATCCCGCGAAATT
AATACGACTCACTATAGGGAGACCACAACGGTTTCCCTCTAGAAATAATTTTGTTTAACTTTAAGAAGGA
GATATACCATGAGCTCCAACTCGTTTCCTTACAACGAACAGAGCGGTGGAGGGGAAGCAACGGAATTAGG
TCAAGAGGCGACGAGCACTATATCTCCCTCTGGCGCTTTTGGCTTGTTCAGTTCCGATCTTAAGAAAAAC
GAGGACCTGAAGCAAATGCTTGAGAGCAACAAGGATTCTGCCAAACTTGACGCCATGAAGAGAATTGTTG
GGATGATAGCGAAGGGGAAAAACGCAAGTGAACTTTTTCCGGCTGTTGTCAAAAATGTGGCATCCAAAAA
CATCGAAATTAAAAAACTTGTCTACGTATACTTAGTCAGATATGCAGAGGAGCAGCAAGACCTGGCGCTG
CTTTCCATCTCGACATTTCAAAGAGCACTGAAAGATCCGAACCAATTAATCAGAGCATCGGCCCTTCGTG
TGTTATCTAGTATCAGAGTTCCTATCATAGTGCCTATAATGATGTTAGCCATTAAGGAAGCCTCAGCTGA
CCTGTCCCCCTACGTAAGAAAGAACGCAGCGCATGCCATTCAAAAACTGTACTCCTTGGACCCCGAACAG
AAGGAAATGTTGATAGAGGTGATAGAGAAGTTACTTAAGGATAAATCAACTTTAGTCGCCGGTTCCGTTG
TGATGGCTTTCGAAGAGGTCTGCCCGGACCGGATTGACTTAATTCACAAAAACTACCGCAAGCTTTGTAA
TTTGTTAGTGGATGTAGAAGAATGGGGACAAGTTGTTATAATTCACATGCTGACGCGCTATGCCAGAACA
CAGTTCGTCAGTCCATGGAAGGAAGGAGATGAGCTTGAGGATAACGGGAAGAATTTTTACGAGTCTGACG
ACGATCAAAAGGAAAAAACAGATAAGAAAAAAAAACCTTATACTATGGACCCGGACCACAGACTGTTAAT
ACGGAACACGAAACCATTGTTACAGTCGAGAAACGCGGCAGTTGTGATGGCAGTTGCTCAATTGTATTGG
CATATTTCGCCTAAATCAGAGGCTGGAATAATCTCTAAGAGCCTGGTCAGACTTCTTCGCTCAAACCGTG
AAGTACAATATATCGTATTACAAAATATCGCCACTATGTCCATCCAACGTAAAGGGATGTTCGAACCCTA
CCTGAAATCATTTTACGTGAGATCCACGGACCCAACTATGATAAAAACCTTAAAACTTGAGATTCTTACG
AACCTGGCTAATGAAGCGAACATTTCGACGTTGTTACGCGAATTTCAAACTTACGTCAAGTCTCAGGATA
AACAGTTTGCGGCTGCGACGATTCAAACTATTGGAAGATGTGCAACGAATATTCTTGAGGTCACGGACAC
TTGCCTGAACGGTCTGGTGTGCCTTTTGTCTAACCGCGACGAGATAGTCGTTGCTGAGTCCGTTGTAGTG
ATCAAGAAGCTTTTACAGATGCAGCCTGCCCAACACGGGGAAATAATAAAACACATGGCGAAGTTACTTG
ACTCTATCACCGTGCCCGTAGCTCGCGCAAGTATTTTATGGTTGATCGGTGAAAACTGTGAGCGCGTACC
CAAAATCGCACCTGATGTCCTGAGAAAAATGGCTAAATCGTTTACGTCAGAAGATGATTTGGTTAAATTA
CAGATATTAAATTTAGGGGCAAAGCTTTATCTTACTAATTCCAAACAAACTAAGTTGCTGACTCAGTATA
TCTTGAATTTAGGGAAATATGATCAAAATTATGACATACGGGATAGAACGAGATTCATTAGACAGCTTAT
AGTCCCCAACGTGAAGTCAGGTGCTTTGTCTAAGTACGCTAAAAAAATCTTCCTGGCTCAGAAACCGGCG
CCGTTACTGGAGAGCCCATTTAAGGATCGTGATCACTTTCAACTTGGTACACTGTCTCACACTTTGAACA
TAAAGGCGACTGGATACCTTGAATTGAGTAATTGGCCCGAGGTCGCTCCGGACCCATCGGTCCGGAACGT
TGAGGTAATAGAGCTGGCTAAAGAATGGACTCCGGCAGGCAAAGCCAAGCAGGAGAACAGCGCTAAGAAG
TTTTACAGCGGCCTGGAAGTTCTGTTCCAGGGGCCCGGGTCCGGCATGTCCCCTATACTAGGTTATTGGA
AAATTAAGGGCCTTGTGCAACCCACTCGACTTCTTTTGGAATATCTTGAAGAAAAATATGAAGAGCATTT
GTATGAGCGCGATGAAGGTGATAAATGGCGAAACAAAAAGTTTGAATTGGGTTTGGAGTTTCCCAATCTT
CCTTATTATATTGATGGTGATGTTAAATTAACACAGTCTATGGCCATCATACGTTATATAGCTGACAAGC
ACAACATGTTGGGTGGTTGTCCAAAAGAGCGTGCAGAGATTTCAATGCTTGAAGGAGCGGTTTTGGATAT
TAGATACGGTGTTTCGAGAATTGCATATAGTAAAGACTTTGAAACTCTCAAAGTTGATTTTCTTAGCAAG
CTACCTGAAATGCTGAAAATGTTCGAAGATCGTTTATGTCATAAAACATATTTAAATGGTGATCATGTAA
CCCATCCTGACTTCATGTTGTATGACGCTCTTGATGTTGTTTTATACATGGACCCAATGTGCCTGGATGC
GTTCCCAAAATTAGTTTGTTTTAAAAAACGTATTGAAGCTATCCCACAAATTGATAAGTACTTGAAATCC
AGCAAGTATATAGCATGGCCTTTGCAGGGCTGGCAAGCCACGTTTGGTGGTGGCGACCATCCTCCAAAAT
CGGATCTGGTGCCGTAATAATGAGGATCCGAATTCGAGCTCGGCGCGCCTGCAGGTCGACAAGCTTGCGG
CCGCATAATGCTTAAGTCGAACAGAAAGTAATCGTATTGTACACGGCCGCATAATCGAAATTAATACGAC
TCACTATAGGGGAATTGTGAGCGGATAACAATTCCCCATCTTAGTATATTAGTTAAGTATAAGAAGGAGA
TATACATATGATTCACAGTCTTTTCTTAATCAACTGTTCCGGGGATATATTTTTGGAGAAACATTGGAAG
AGCGTCGTTAGTCAGTCTGTTTGTGATTACTTTTTTGAGGCCCAGGAGAAAGCTGCCGACGTAGAAAACG
TACCCCCAGTCATATCGACACCTCACCACTACTTGATCTCCATATATAGAGATAAGTTATTTTTCGTAAG
TGTGATCCAGACTGAAGTACCACCACTGTTCGTTATAGAGTTCTTACACAGAGTGGCGGATACTTTCCAA
GACTATTTCGGAGAATGCTCCGAAGCCGCTATAAAAGATAACGTAGTTATAGTTTATGAGCTTCTTGAAG
AGATGTTGGATAATGGGTTCCCATTGGCGACTGAATCTAACATTCTGAAGGAATTAATAAAGCCCCCTAC
AATATTGCGCTCCGTGGTCAACTCTATCACCGGTTCAAGTAACGTGGGCGATACATTGCCAACAGGACAA
TTAAGTAACATCCCTTGGCGGCGCGCGGGGGTCAAGTATACTAATAATGAAGCTTATTTCGATGTCGTAG
AGGAAATAGACGCCATCATAGACAAGAGCGGTAGCACCGTGTTTGCCGAAATACAAGGAGTCATTGACGC
TTGCATTAAGCTTTCGGGGATGCCAGACTTGTCATTATCATTTATGAATCCCCGCCTTTTAGATGACGTT
AGCTTTCATCCTTGTATCAGATTTAAGCGTTGGGAAAGCGAGCGCGTCTTGTCTTTCATTCCGCCCGACG
GGAACTTCCGGTTGATTTCATATCGGGTTTCTTCGCAGAACCTTGTAGCAATACCAGTATATGTGAAACA
TAGTATCTCCTTCAAAGAGAATTCGTCTTGCGGCCGGTTCGACATTACCATTGGACCTAAGCAAAACATG
GGGAAAACAATTGAAGGAATAACTGTCACTGTCCACATGCCTAAGGTTGTACTTAATATGAACTTAACCC
CTACACAAGGCTCCTATACCTTTGATCCCGTGACTAAAGTCTTAACCTGGGATGTTGGGAAGATAACGCC
CCAAAAATTACCTTCTCTTAAGGGACTTGTGAATTTGCAAAGCGGTGCACCTAAACCTGAAGAGAACCCA
AGTCTTAACATTCAGTTTAAGATTCAGCAACTTGCTATCAGCGGATTGAAAGTAAACCGTTTGGACATGT
ATGGTGAAAAATATAAGCCATTCAAGGGGGTAAAGTACGTCACTAAGGCAGGTAAATTCCAGGTTCGCAC
TTAGTGAGAATTCCGATCCGGCTGCTAACAAAGCCCGAAAGGAAGCTGAGTTGGCTGCTGCCACCGCTGA
GCAATAACTAGCATAACCCCTTGGGGCCTCTAAACGGGTCTTGAGGGGTTTTTTGCTGAAACCTCAGGCA
TTTGAGAAGCACACGGTCACACTGCTTCCGGTAGTCAATAAACCGGTAAACCAGCAATAGACATAAGCGG
CTATTTAACGACCCTGCCCTGAACCGACGACCGGGTCGAATTTGCTTTCGAATTTCTGCCATTCATCCGC
TTATTATCACTTATTCAGGCGTAGCAACCAGGCGTTTAAGGGCACCAATAACTGCCTTAAAAAAATTACG
CCCCGCCCTGCCACTCATCGCAGTACTGTTGTAATTCATTAAGCATTCTGCCGACATGGAAGCCATCACA
AACGGCATGATGAACCTGAATCGCCAGCGGCATCAGCACCTTGTCGCCTTGCGTATAATATTTGCCCATA
GTGAAAACGGGGGCGAAGAAGTTGTCCATATTGGCCACGTTTAAATCAAAACTGGTGAAACTCACCCAGG
GATTGGCTGAGACGAAAAACATATTCTCAATAAACCCTTTAGGGAAATAGGCCAGGTTTTCACCGTAACA
CGCCACATCTTGCGAATATATGTGTAGAAACTGCCGGAAATCGTCGTGGTATTCACTCCAGAGCGATGAA
AACGTTTCAGTTTGCTCATGGAAAACGGTGTAACAAGGGTGAACACTATCCCATATCACCAGCTCACCGT
CTTTCATTGCCATACGGAACTCCGGATGAGCATTCATCAGGCGGGCAAGAATGTGAATAAAGGCCGGATA
AAACTTGTGCTTATTTTTCTTTACGGTCTTTAAAAAGGCCGTAATATCCAGCTGAACGGTCTGGTTATAG
GTACATTGAGCAACTGACTGAAATGCCTCAAAATGTTCTTTACGATGCCATTGGGATATATCAACGGTGG
TATATCCAGTGATTTTTTTCTCCATTTTAGCTTCCTTAGCTCCTGAAAATCTCGATAACTCAAAAAATAC
GCCCGGTAGTGATCTTATTTCATTATGGTGAAAGTTGGAACCTCTTACGTGCCGATCAACGTCTCATTTT
CGCCAAAAGTTGGCCCAGGGCTTCCCGGTATCAACAGGGACACCAGGATTTATTTATTCTGCGAAGTGAT
CTTCCGTCACAGGTATTTATTCGGCGCAAAGTGCGTCGGGTGATGCTGCCAACTTACTGATTTAGTGTAT
GATGGTGTTTTTGAGGTGCTCCAGTGGCTTCTGTTTCTATCAGCTGTCCCTCCTGTTCAGCTACTGACGG
GGTGGTGCGTAACGGCAAAAGCACCGCCGGACATCAGCGCTAGCGGAGTGTATACTGGCTTACTATGTTG
GCACTGATGAGGGTGTCAGTGAAGTGCTTCATGTGGCAGGAGAAAAAAGGCTGCACCGGTGCGTCAGCAG
AATATGTGATACAGGATATATTCCGCTTCCTCGCTCACTGACTCGCTACGCTCGGTCGTTCGACTGCGGC
GAGCGGAAATGGCTTACGAACGGGGCGGAGATTTCCTGGAAGATGCCAGGAAGATACTTAACAGGGAAGT
GAGAGGGCCGCGGCAAAGCCGTTTTTCCATAGGCTCCGCCCCCCTGACAAGCATCACGAAATCTGACGCT
CAAATCAGTGGTGGCGAAACCCGACAGGACTATAAAGATACCAGGCGTTTCCCCCTGGCGGCTCCCTCGT
GCGCTCTCCTGTTCCTGCCTTTCGGTTTACCGGTGTCATTCCGCTGTTATGGCCGCGTTTGTCTCATTCC
ACGCCTGACACTCAGTTCCGGGTAGGCAGTTCGCTCCAAGCTGGACTGTATGCACGAACCCCCCGTTCAG
TCCGACCGCTGCGCCTTATCCGGTAACTATCGTCTTGAGTCCAACCCGGAAAGACATGCAAAAGCACCAC
TGGCAGCAGCCACTGGTAATTGATTTAGAGGAGTTAGTCTTGAAGTCATGCGCCGGTTAAGGCTAAACTG
AAAGGACAAGTTTTGGTGACTGCGCTCCTCCAAGCCAGTTACCTCGGTTCAAAGAGTTGGTAGCTCAGAG
AACCTTCGAAAAACCGCCCTGCAAGGCGGTTTTTTCGTTTTCAGAGCAAGAGATTACGCGCAGACCAAAA
CGATCTCAAGAAGATCATCTTATTAATCAGATAAAATATTTCTAGATTTCAGTGCAATTTATCTCTTCAA
ATGTAGCACCTGAAGTCAGCCCCATACGATATAAGTTGTAATTCTCATGTTAGTCATGCCCCGCGCCCAC
CGGAAGGAGCTGACTGGGTTGAAGGCTCTCAAGGGCATCGGTCGAGATCCCGGTGCCTAATGAGTGAGCT
AACTTACATTAATTGCGTTGCGCTCACTGCCCGCTTTCCAGTCGGGAAACCTGTCGTGCCAGCTGCATTA
ATGAATCGGCCAACGCGCGGGGAGAGGCGGTTTGCGTATTGGGCGCCAGGGTGGTTTTTCTTTTCACCAG
TGAGACGGGCAACAGCTGATTGCCCTTCACCGCCTGGCCCTGAGAGAGTTGCAGCAAGCGGTCCACGCTG
GTTTGCCCCAGCAGGCGAAAATCCTGTTTGATGGTGGTTAACGGCGGGATATAACATGAGCTGTCTTCGG
TATCGTCGTATCCCACTACCGAGATGTCCGCACCAACGCGCAGCCCGGACTCGGTAATGGCGCGCATTGC
GCCCAGCGCCATCTGATCGTTGGCAACCAGCATCGCAGTGGGAACGATGCCCTCATTCAGCATTTGCATG
GTTTGTTGAAAACCGGACATGGCACTCCAGTCGCCTTCCCGTTCCGCTATCGGCTGAATTTGATTGCGAG
TGAGATATTTATGCCAGCCAGCCAGACGCAGACGCGCCGAGACAGAACTTAATGGGCCCGCTAACAGCGC
GATTTGCTGGTGACCCAATGCGACCAGATGCTCCACGCCCAGTCGCGTACCGTCTTCATGGGAGAAAATA
ATACTGTTGATGGGTGTCTGGTCAGAGACATCAAGAAATAACGCCGGAACATTAGTGCAGGCAGCTTCCA
CAGCAATGGCATCCTGGTCATCCAGCGGATAGTTAATGATCAGCCCACTGACGCGTTGCGCGAGAAGATT
GTGCACCGCCGCTTTACAGGCTTCGACGCCGCTTCGTTCTACCATCGACACCACCACGCTGGCACCCAGT
TGATCGGCGCGAGATTTAATCGCCGCGACAATTTGCGACGGCGCGTGCAGGGCCAGACTGGAGGTGGCAA
CGCCAATCAGCAACGACTGTTTGCCCGCCAGTTGTTGTGCCACGCGGTTGGGAATGTAATTCAGCTCCGC
CATCGCCGCTTCCACTTTTTCCCGCGTTTTCGCAGAAACGTGGCTGGCCTGGTTCACCACGCGGGAAACG
GTCTGATAAGAGACACCGGCATACTCTGCGACATCGTATAACGTTACTGGTTTCACATTCACCAC
Features (pLannotate 1.2.2; 18 found; start..end, strand, type, name):
    140..158     +  promoter       T7 promoter: promoter for bacteriophage T7 RNA polymerase
    190..212     +  RBS            RBS: efficient ribosome binding site from bacteriophage T7 gene 10 (Olins and Rangwala, 1989)
    219..2249    +  CDS            AP3B1 (fragment): AP3B1_HUMAN - Also known as ADTB3A. Experimental evidence at protein level: Swiss-Prot protein existence level 1. Subunit of non-clathrin- and clathrin-associated adaptor protein complex 3 (AP-3) that plays a role in protein sorting in the late-Golgi/trans-Golgi network (TGN) and/or endosomes. The AP complexes mediate both the recruitment of clathrin to membranes and the recognition of sorting signals within the cytosolic tails of transmembrane cargo molecules. AP-3 appears to be involved in the sorting of a subset of transmembrane proteins targeted to lysosomes and lysosome-related organelles
   2286..2939    +  CDS            GST26_SCHJA: Experimental evidence at protein level: Swiss-Prot protein existence level 1. GST isoenzymes appear to play a central role in the parasite detoxification system. Other functions are also suspected including a role in increasing the solubility of haematin in the parasite gut. From Schistosoma japonicum (Blood fluke).
   3072..3090    +  promoter       T7 promoter: promoter for bacteriophage T7 RNA polymerase
   3091..3115    +  protein_bind   lac operator: The lac repressor binds to the lac operator to inhibit transcription in E. coli. This inhibition can be relieved by adding lactose or isopropyl-β-D-thiogalactopyranoside (IPTG). lac repressor encoded by lacI
   3158..4411    +  CDS            AP3M1: AP3M1_HUMAN - Experimental evidence at protein level: Swiss-Prot protein existence level 1. Part of the AP-3 complex, an adaptor-related complex which is not clathrin-associated. The complex is associated with the Golgi region as well as more peripheral structures. It facilitates the budding of vesicles from the Golgi membrane and may be directly involved in trafficking to lysosomes. In concert with the BLOC-1 complex, AP-3 is required to target cargos into vesicles assembled at cell bodies for delivery into neurites and nerve terminals. From Homo sapiens (Human).
   4431..4480    +  CDS            SET1 (fragment): solubility-enhancement tag derived from T7 phage gene 10B
   4488..4535    +  terminator     T7 terminator: transcription terminator for bacteriophage T7 RNA polymerase
   4759..5415    -  CDS            cat: CAT_ECOLX - Experimental evidence at protein level: Swiss-Prot protein existence level 1. This enzyme is an effector of chloramphenicol resistance in bacteria. From Escherichia coli. This protein is used as a marker in many commonly used cloning vectors, such as pACYC184.
   5416..5518    -  promoter       cat promoter: promoter of the E. coli cat gene encoding chloramphenicol acetyltransferase
   5639..5782    +  mobile_element IS1 (fragment): prokaryotic transposable element IS1
   5901..5956    -  rep_origin     RSF ori (fragment): Plasmids containing the RSF 1030 origin of replication can be propagated in E. coli cells that contain additional plasmids with compatible origins.
   6044..6589    -  rep_origin     p15A ori: Plasmids containing the medium-copy-number p15A origin of replication can be propagated in E. coli cells that contain a second plasmid with the ColE1 origin.
   6701..6765    -  CDS            TcR (fragment): tetracycline efflux protein; tet; confers resistance to tetracycline
   6780..6801    -  protein_bind   CAP binding site: CAP binding activates transcription in the presence of cAMP. E. coli catabolite activator protein
   6814..7896    -  CDS            lacI: lac repressor; lacI; The lac repressor binds to the lac operator to inhibit transcription in E. coli. This inhibition can be relieved by adding lactose or isopropyl-β-D-thiogalactopyranoside (IPTG).
   7897..69      -  promoter       lacI promoter (across the origin): lacI
