[The description below was written by a language model from this plasmid's Addgene catalogue record and pLannotate feature annotations shown in this document.]
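Description:
MZB053 is a bacterial co-expression plasmid built on the pACYCDuet-1 backbone, about 7.9 kb in size, that produces two subunits of the human AP-3 adaptor complex in E. coli. It replicates from the p15A origin, which gives a low-to-medium copy number and is compatible with ColE1-type plasmids, so it can be maintained alongside a second expression vector. Selection is by chloramphenicol resistance, conferred by the cat gene under its own promoter. The backbone also carries lacI with its promoter, supplying lac repressor for IPTG-inducible control. Short annotated fragments of IS1, an RSF origin and a tetracycline resistance gene appear to be backbone remnants or partial sequence matches rather than functional elements.

The payload occupies the two Duet expression cassettes. In the first, a T7 promoter and a T7 gene 10 ribosome binding site drive a truncated human AP3B1 (beta-1 subunit) covering residues 1–677, with residues 678–1094 removed. It is fused at its C-terminus to Schistosoma japonicum glutathione S-transferase, which can serve as an affinity handle. The feature table annotates no lac operator next to this first promoter. In the second cassette, a T7 promoter with an adjacent lac operator drives human AP3M1 (mu-1 subunit), for which no tag is recorded. A T7 terminator follows, preceded by a small annotated fragment of a T7 gene 10B-derived sequence.

Expression requires a host that supplies T7 RNA polymerase. Together the two proteins form the beta/mu hemicomplex of the AP-3 core. The plasmid is intended for recombinant production of this hemicomplex, in connection with structural work on how AP-3 coated vesicle formation is initiated.
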