Addgene plasmid #217835: MZB053
Purpose: Bacterial expression of human AP3B1 (1-677) and AP3M1 AP-3 core hemicomplex
Depositing lab: Richard Baker. Depositing organization: University of North Carolina at Chapel Hill. Publication: A structure-based mechanism for initiation of AP-3 coated vesicle formation. Begley M, Aragon M, Baker RW. Proc Natl Acad Sci U S A. 2024 Dec 24;121(52):e2411974121. doi: 10.1073/pnas.2411974121. Epub 2024 Dec 20. PubMed 39705307.
Backbone
  Vector backbone: pACYCDuet-1
  Backbone manufacturer: Novagen
  Total vector size (bp): 7903
  Vector type: Bacterial Expression
Growth in bacteria
  Bacterial resistance: Chloramphenicol, 25 μg/mL
  Growth temperature: 37°C
  Growth strain: DH5alpha
  Copy number: Low Copy
Gene/Insert 1
  Gene/Insert name: AP3B1 (alt name: AP-3 complex subunit beta-1)
  Species: H. sapiens (human)
  Mutation: Removed residues 678-1094 from AP3B1
  Entrez Gene: AP3B1 (a.k.a. ADTB3, ADTB3A, HPS, HPS2, PE)
  Tag / fusion protein: GST (C terminal on insert)
  Cloning method: Other
  Sequencing primers: 5′ T7 Promoter; 3′ pETDuet Down 1
Gene/Insert 2
  Gene/Insert name: AP3M1 (alt name: AP-3 complex subunit mu-1)
  Species: H. sapiens (human)
  Entrez Gene: AP3M1
  Cloning method: Other
  Sequencing primers: 5′ pETDuet Up 2; 3′ T7 Terminator
Resource information
  A portion of this plasmid was derived from a plasmid made by: BioBasic
Terms and licenses: Academic/Nonprofit Terms; Industry Terms: Not Available to Industry
How to cite: MZB053 was a gift from Richard Baker (Addgene plasmid # 217835 ; http://n2t.net/addgene:217835 ; RRID:Addgene_217835)
